>Addgene plasmid #215641 | pGAL4-DBD-FOXA3_AroPERFECT | addgene full sequence | sequence record 426931 | Addgene NGS Result
GACATTGATTATTGACTAGTTATTAATAGTAATCAATTACGGGGTCATTAGTTCATAGCCCATATATGGA
GTTCCGCGTTACATAACTTACGGTAAATGGCCCGCCTGGCTGACCGCCCAACGACCCCCGCCCATTGACG
TCAATAATGACGTATGTTCCCATAGTAACGCCAATAGGGACTTTCCATTGACGTCAATGGGTGGAGTATT
TACGGTAAACTGCCCACTTGGCAGTACATCAAGTGTATCATATGCCAAGTACGCCCCCTATTGACGTCAA
TGACGGTAAATGGCCCGCCTGGCATTATGCCCAGTACATGACCTTATGGGACTTTCCTACTTGGCAGTAC
ATCTACGTATTAGTCATCGCTATTACCATGGTGATGCGGTTTTGGCAGTACATCAATGGGCGTGGATAGC
GGTTTGACTCACGGGGATTTCCAAGTCTCCACCCCATTGACGTCAATGGGAGTTTGTTTTGGCACCAAAA
TCAACGGGACTTTCCAAAATGTCGTAACAACTCCGCCCCATTGACGCAAATGGGCGGTAGGCGTGTACGG
TGGGAGGTCTATATAAGCAGAGCTCTCTGGCTAACTAGAGAACCCACTGCTTACTGGCTTATCGAAATTA
ATACGACTCACTATAGGGAGACCCAAGCTTGGTACCGAGCTCGGATCCACTAGTAACGGCCGCCAGTGTG
CTGGAATTCATGAAGCTACTGTCTTCTATCGAACAAGCATGCGATATTTGCCGACTTAAAAAGCTCAAGT
GCTCCAAAGAAAAACCGAAGTGCGCCAAGTGTCTGAAGAACAACTGGGAGTGTCGCTACTCTCCCAAAAC
CAAAAGGTCTCCGCTGACTAGGGCACATCTGACAGAAGTGGAATCAAGGCTAGAAAGACTGGAACAGCTA
TTTCTACTGATTTTTCCTCGAGAAGACCTTGACATGATTTTGAAAATGGATTCTTTACAGGATATAAAAG
CATTGTTAACAGGATTATTTGTACAAGATAATGTGAATAAAGATGCCGTCACAGATAGATTGGCTTCAGT
GGAGACTGATATGCCTCTAACATTGAGACAGCATAGAATAAGTGCGACATCATCATCGGAAGAGAGTAGT
AACAAAGGTCAAAGACAGTTGACTGTATCGGCGATTCGCCGCCAGAAACGCTTCAAGCTGGAGGAGAAGG
TGAAAAAAGGGGGCAGCGGGTATGCTGCCACCACCACCAGGAACGGGACAGGGTCTGCTTTCGCCTCGAC
CACCACCCCCGCGGCCACAGTCACCTCCTACCCGCCCCAGCCCCCGCCTCCAGCCCCTGAGCCTGAGTTC
GCCCAGGGCGGGGAAGATGTGGGGGCTCTGGACTGTTTCGGCTCACCCGCTTCCTCCACACCCACTGGCC
TGGAGTTTCTCCCAGGGGAGCTGAAGCTGGACGCGCCCAACAACTACCACCCTTCCATCAACAACCTAAT
GTCAGAACAGACATACCCAGCACCTCCCAAACTGGACGTGGGGGGGGGCGGGTACGCTGAAGGTGGGGAG
CCTGGAGTCCAGGGCCTCTCCTATCGCTCTTTGCTTAATGCATCCTAGGTCTAGAGGGCCCTATTCTATA
GTGTCACCTAAATGCTAGAGCTCGCTGATCAGCCTCGACTGTGCCTTCTAGTTGCCAGCCATCTGTTGTT
TGCCCCTCCCCCGTGCCTTCCTTGACCCTGGAAGGTGCCACTCCCACTGTCCTTTCCTAATAAAATGAGG
AAATTGCATCGCATTGTCTGAGTAGGTGTCATTCTATTCTGGGGGGTGGGGTGGGGCAGGACAGCAAGGG
GGAGGATTGGGAAGACAATAGCAGGCATGCTGGGGATGCGGTGGGCTCTATGGCTTCTGAGGCGGAAAGA
ACCAGCTGGGGCTCTAGGGGGTATCCCC
[124 nt withheld, positions 1919-2042]
C
[91 nt withheld, positions 2044-2134]
A
[49 nt withheld, positions 2136-2184]
CCTTTGACGTTGGAGTCCACGTTCTTT
[37 nt withheld, positions 2212-2248]
ACCCTATCTCGGTCTATTCTTTTGATTTATAAGGGATTTTGCCGATTTCGGCCTATTGGTTAAAAAATGA
GCTGATTTAACAAAAATTTAACGCGAATTAATTCTGTGGAATGTGTGTCAGTTAGGGTGTGGAAAGTCCC
CAGGCTCCCCAGCAGGCAGAAGTATGCAAAGCATGCATCTCAATTAGTCAGCAACCAGGTGTGGAAAGTC
CCCAGGCTCCCCAGCAGGCAGAAGTATGCAAAGCATGCATCTCAATTAGTCAGCAACCATAGTCCCGCCC
CTAACTCCGCCCATCCCGCCCCTAACTCCGCCCAGTTCCGCCCATTCTCCGCCCCATGGCTGACTAATTT
TTTTTATTTATGCAGAGGCCGAGGCCGCCTCTGCCTCTGAGCTATTCCAGAAGTAGTGAGGAGGCTTTTT
TGGAGGCCTAGGCTTTTGCAAAAAGCTCCCGGGAGCTTGTATATCCATTTTCGGATCTGATCAAGAGACA
GGATGAGGATCGTTTCGCATGATTGAACAAGATGGATTGCACGCAGGTTCTCCGGCCGCTTGGGTGGAGA
GGCTATTCGGCTATGACTGGGCACAACAGACAATCGGCTGCTCTGATGCCGCCGTGTTCCGGCTGTCAGC
GCAGGGGCGCCCGGTTCTTTTTGTCAAGACCGACCTGTCCGGTGCCCTGAATGAACTGCAGGACGAGGCA
GCGCGGCTATCGTGGCTGGCCACGACGGGCGTTCCTTGCGCAGCTGTGCTCGACGTTGTCACTGAAGCGG
GAAGGGACTGGCTGCTATTGGGCGAAGTGCCGGGGCAGGATCTCCTGTCATCTCACCTTGCTCCTGCCGA
GAAAGTATCCATCATGGCTGATGCAATGCGGCGGCTGCATACGCTTGATCCGGCTACCTGCCCATTCGAC
CACCAAGCGAAACATCGCATCGAGCGAGCACGTACTCGGATGGAAGCCGGTCTTGTCGATCAGGATGATC
TGGACGAAGAGCATCAGGGGCTCGCGCCAGCCGAACTGTTCGCCAGGCTCAAGGCGCGCATGCCCGACGG
CGAGGATCTCGTCGTGACCCATGGCGATGCCTGCTTGCCGAATATCATGGTGGAAAATGGCCGCTTTTCT
GGATTCATCGACTGTGGCCGGCTGGGTGTGGCGGACCGCTATCAGGACATAGCGTTGGCTACCCGTGATA
TTGCTGAAGAGCTTGGCGGCGAATGGGCTGACCGCTTCCTCGTGCTTTACGGTATCGCCGCTCCCGATTC
GCAGCGCATCGCCTTCTATCGCCTTCTTGACGAGTTCTTCTGAGCGGGACTCTGGGGTTCGAAATGACCG
ACCAAGCGACGCCCAACCTGCCATCACGAGATTTCGATTCCACCGCCGCCTTCTATGAAAGGTTGGGCTT
CGGAATCGTTTTCCGGGACGCCGGCTGGATGATCCTCCAGCGCGGGGATCTCATGCTGGAGTTCTTCGCC
CACCCCAACTTGTTTATTGCAGCTTATAATGGTTACAAATAAAGCAATAGCATCACAAATTTCACAAATA
AAGCATTTTTTTCACTGCATTCTAGTTGTGGTTTGTCCAAACTCATCAATGTATCTTATCATGTCTGTAT
ACCGTCGACCTCTAGCTAGAGCTTGGCGTAATCATGGTCATAGCTGTTTCCTGTGTGAAATTGTTATCCG
CTCACAATTCCACACAACATACGAGCCGGAAGCATAAAGTGTAAAGCCTGGGGTGCCTAATGAGTGAGCT
AACTCACATTAATTGCGTTGCGCTCACTGCCCGCTTTCCAGTCGGGAAACCTGTCGTGCCAGCTGCATTA
ATGAATCGGCCAACGCGCGGGGAGAGGCGGTTTGCGTATTGGGCGCTCTTCCGCTTCCTCGCTCACTGAC
TCGCTGCGCTCGGTCGTTCGGCTGCGGCGAGCGGTATCAGCTCACTCAAAGGCGGTAATACGGTTATCCA
CAGAATCAGGGGATAACGCAGGAAAGAACATGTGAGCAAAAGGCCAGCAAAAGGCCAGGAACCGTAAAAA
GGCCGCGTTGCTGGCGTTTTTCCATAGGCTCCGCCCCCCTGACGAGCATCACAAAAATCGACGCTCAAGT
CAGAGGTGGCGAAACCCGACAGGACTATAAAGATACCAGGCGTTTCCCCCTGGAAGCTCCCTCGTGCGCT
CTCCTGTTCCGACCCTGCCGCTTACCGGATACCTGTCCGCCTTTCTCCCTTCGGGAAGCGTGGCGCTTTC
TCATAGCTCACGCTGTAGGTATCTCAGTTCGGTGTAGGTCGTTCGCTCCAAGCTGGGCTGTGTGCACGAA
CCCCCCGTTCAGCCCGACCGCTGCGCCTTATCCGGTAACTATCGTCTTGAGTCCAACCCGGTAAGACACG
ACTTATCGCCACTGGCAGCAGCCACTGGTAACAGGATTAGCAGAGCGAGGTATGTAGGCGGTGCTACAGA
GTTCTTGAAGTGGTGGCCTAACTACGGCTACACTAGAAGAACAGTATTTGGTATCTGCGCTCTGCTGAAG
CCAGTTACCTTCGGAAAAAGAGTTGGTAGCTCTTGATCCGGCAAACAAACCACCGCTGGTAGCGGTGGTT
TTTTTGTTTGCAAGCAGCAGATTACGCGCAGAAAAAAAGGATCTCAAGAAGATCCTTTGATCTTTTCTAC
GGGGTCTGACGCTCAGTGGAACGAAAACTCACGTTAAGGGATTTTGGTCATGAGATTATCAAAAAGGATC
TTCACCTAGATCCTTTTAAATTAAAAATGAAGTTTTAAATCAATCTAAAGTATATATGAGTAAACTTGGT
CTGACAGTTACCAATGCTTAATCAGTGAGGCACCTATCTCAGCGATCTGTCTATTTCGTTCATCCATAGT
TGCCTGACTTCCCGTCGTGTAGATAACTACGATACGGGAGGGCTTACCATCTGGCCCCAGTGCTGCAATG
ATACCGCGAGACCCACGCTCACCGGCTCCAGATTTATCAGCAATAAACCAGCCAGCCGGAAGGGCCGAGC
GCAGAAGTGGTCCTGCAACTTTATCCGCCTCCATCCAGTCTATTAATTGTTGCCGGGAAGCTAGAGTAAG
TAGTTCGCCAGTTAATAGTTTGCGCAACGTTGTTGCCATTGCTACAGGCATCGTGGTGTCACGCTCGTCG
TTTGGTATGGCTTCATTCAGCTCCGGTTCCCAACGATCAAGGCGAGTTACATGATCCCCCATGTTGTGCA
AAAAAGCGGTTAGCTCCTTCGGTCCTCCGATCGTTGTCAGAAGTAAGTTGGCCGCAGTGTTATCACTCAT
GGTTATGGCAGCACTGCATAATTCTCTTACTGTCATGCCATCCGTAAGATGCTTTTCTGTGACTGGTGAG
TACTCAACCAAGTCATTCTGAGAATAGTGTATGCGGCGACCGAGTTGCTCTTGCCCGGCGTCAATACGGG
ATAATACCGCGCCACATAGCAGAACTTTAAAAGTGCTCATCATTGGAAAACGTTCTTCGGGGCGAAAACT
CTCAAGGATCTTACCGCTGTTGAGATCCAGTTCGATGTAACCCACTCGTGCACCCAACTGATCTTCAGCA
TCTTTTACTTTCACCAGCGTTTCTGGGTGAGCAAAAACAGGAAGGCAAAATGCCGCAAAAAAGGGAATAA
GGGCGACACGGAAATGTTGAATACTCATACTCTTCCTTTTTCAATATTATTGAAGCATTTATCAGGGTTA
TTGTCTCATGAGCGGATACATATTTGAATGTATTTAGAAAAATAAACAAATAGGGGTTCCGCGCACATTT
CCCCGAAAAGTGCCACCTGACGTCGACGGATCGGGAGATCTCCCGATCCCCTATGGTGCACTCTCAGTAC
AATCTGCTCTGATGCCGCATAGTTAAGCCAGTATCTGCTCCCTGCTTGTGTGTTGGAGGTCGCTGAGTAG
TGCGCGAGCAAAATTTAAGCTACAACAAGGCAAGGCTTGACCGACAATTGCATGAAGAATCTGCTTAGGG
TTAGGCGTTTTGCGCTGCTTCGCGATGTACGGGCCAGATATACGCGTT
Features (pLannotate 1.2.2; 22 found; start..end, strand, type, name):
      1..380     +  enhancer       CMV enhancer: human cytomegalovirus immediate early enhancer
    381..584     +  promoter       CMV promoter: human cytomegalovirus (CMV) immediate early promoter
    580..613     +  LTR            5' LTR (truncated) (fragment): truncated 5' long terminal repeat (LTR) from HIV-1
    629..647     +  promoter       T7 promoter: promoter for bacteriophage T7 RNA polymerase
    710..1150    +  CDS            GAL4 DNA binding domain: DNA binding domain of the GAL4 transcriptional activator; Saccharomyces cerevisiae GAL4 (truncated)
   1154..1585    +  CDS            FOXA3 (fragment): FOXA3_HUMAN - Also known as HNF3G, TCF3G. Experimental evidence at protein level: Swiss-Prot protein existence level 1. Transcription factor that is thought to act as a 'pioneer' factor opening the compacted chromatin for other proteins through interactions with nucleosomal core histones and thereby replacing linker histones at target enhancer and/or promoter sites (By similarity). Originally described as a transcription activator for a number of liver genes such as AFP, albumin, tyrosine aminotransferase, PEPCK, etc. Interacts with the cis-acting regulatory regions of these genes. Involved in
   1605..1623    -  promoter       SP6 promoter: promoter for bacteriophage SP6 RNA polymerase
   1649..1873    +  polyA_signal   bGH poly(A) signal: bovine growth hormone polyadenylation signal
   1877..1898    +  promoter       SV40 promoter (fragment): SV40 enhancer and early promoter
   1919..2347    +  rep_origin     f1 ori (sequence partly withheld): f1 bacteriophage origin of replication; arrow indicates direction of (+) strand synthesis
   2361..2690    +  promoter       SV40 promoter: SV40 enhancer and early promoter
   2757..3548    +  CDS            neo: KKA2_KLEPN - Also known as kan, nptII. Experimental evidence at protein level: Swiss-Prot protein existence level 1. Resistance to kanamycin, neomycin, paromomycin, ribostamycin, butirosin and gentamicin B. From Klebsiella pneumoniae.
   3572..3730    +  CDS            ble (fragment): BLE_KLEPN - Experimental evidence at protein level: Swiss-Prot protein existence level 1. Binding protein with a strong affinity to the bleomycin family of antibiotics. Binds to CL990; an antimitotic-antibiotic compound. From Klebsiella pneumoniae.
   3725..3846    +  polyA_signal   SV40 poly(A) signal: SV40 polyadenylation signal
   3919..3935    -  protein_bind   lac operator: The lac repressor binds to the lac operator to inhibit transcription in E. coli. This inhibition can be relieved by adding lactose or isopropyl-β-D-thiogalactopyranoside (IPTG). lac repressor encoded by lacI
   3943..3973    -  promoter       lac promoter: promoter for the E. coli lac operon
   3988..4009    -  protein_bind   CAP binding site: CAP binding activates transcription in the presence of cAMP. E. coli catabolite activator protein
   4022..4114    -  CDS            lacI (fragment): lac repressor; lacI; The lac repressor binds to the lac operator to inhibit transcription in E. coli. This inhibition can be relieved by adding lactose or isopropyl-β-D-thiogalactopyranoside (IPTG).
   4297..4885    -  rep_origin     ori: high-copy-number ColE1/pMB1/pBR322/pUC origin of replication
   5056..5916    -  CDS            AmpR: β-lactamase; bla; confers resistance to ampicillin, carbenicillin, and related antibiotics
   5917..6021    -  promoter       AmpR promoter: bla
   6080..6132    -  misc_feature   bom (fragment): basis of mobility region from pBR322
