[The description below was written by a language model from this plasmid's Addgene catalogue record and pLannotate feature annotations shown in this document.]
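Description:
pGAL4-DBD-FOXA3_AroPERFECT is a 6.3 kb mammalian expression plasmid built on the pGAL4-DBD-MCS backbone. It is propagated in E. coli through a high-copy ColE1/pUC-type origin with ampicillin selection (AmpR under its own bla promoter). An f1 origin is also present, along with remnants typical of this vector family: lac promoter/operator sequences and small annotated fragments of lacI, bom, an HIV-1 LTR and ble, none of which appear to play a functional role. A separate SV40 early promoter drives a neomycin/kanamycin phosphotransferase gene terminated by an SV40 poly(A) signal. This cassette would allow G418 selection of transfected mammalian cells.

The expression cassette uses the human CMV immediate early enhancer and promoter to drive an open reading frame, and transcription ends at the bovine growth hormone polyadenylation signal. In this reading frame the DNA-binding domain of yeast GAL4 is followed directly by a human FOXA3 segment that was inserted by Gibson cloning. The feature table annotates only a fragment of FOXA3 of roughly 430 nt, so the fusion carries part of the protein rather than the full-length factor. The record does not specify which region this is, nor the exact sequence changes that define the "AroPERFECT" variant. Flanking T7 and SP6 promoters are standard sites for sequencing or in vitro transcription.

The stated purpose is overexpression of the Gal4-DBD–FOXA3 AroPERFECT fusion. Tethering a transcription factor segment to the GAL4 DNA-binding domain is the usual design for recruiting it to a reporter bearing GAL4 binding (UAS) sites to measure its transactivation activity. That reading fits the associated study of activity and specificity in human transcription factors, although the record itself does not describe the reporter.
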