Addgene plasmid #215641: pGAL4-DBD-FOXA3_AroPERFECT
Purpose: For overexpression of Gal4-DBD FOXA3 AroPERFECT
Depositing lab: Denes Hnisz. Publication: An activity-specificity trade-off encoded in human transcription factors. Naderi J, Magalhaes AP, Kibar G, Stik G, Zhang Y, Mackowiak SD, Wieler HM, Rossi F, Buschow R, Christou-Kent M, Alcoverro-Bertran M, Graf T, Vingron M, Hnisz D. Nat Cell Biol. 2024 Aug;26(8):1309-1321. doi: 10.1038/s41556-024-01411-0. Epub 2024 Jul 5. PubMed 38969762.
Backbone
  Vector backbone: pGAL4-DBD-MCS
  Vector type: Mammalian Expression
Growth in bacteria
  Bacterial resistance: Ampicillin, 100 μg/mL
  Growth temperature: 37°C
  Growth strain: DH5alpha
  Copy number: High Copy
Gene/Insert
  Gene/Insert name: FOXA3 AroPERFECT
  Species: H. sapiens (human)
  Entrez Gene: FOXA3 (a.k.a. FKHH3, HNF3G, TCF3G)
  Cloning method: Gibson Cloning
Terms and licenses: Academic/Nonprofit Terms; Industry Terms: Not Available to Industry
How to cite: pGAL4-DBD-FOXA3_AroPERFECT was a gift from Denes Hnisz (Addgene plasmid # 215641 ; http://n2t.net/addgene:215641 ; RRID:Addgene_215641)
